Addgene plasmid #163980: pcDNA3.1 6A NLRP1 UPA-CARD-FLAG R1386E
Purpose: Mammalian expression vector encoding human NLRP1 UPA-CARD (filament-deficient mutant) with a C-terminal FLAG tag
Depositing lab: Hao Wu. Depositing organization: Boston Children's Hospital. Publication: Mechanism of filament formation in UPA-promoted CARD8 and NLRP1 inflammasomes. Robert Hollingsworth L, David L, Li Y, Griswold AR, Ruan J, Sharif H, Fontana P, Orth-He EL, Fu TM, Bachovchin DA, Wu H. Nat Commun. 2021 Jan 8;12(1):189. doi: 10.1038/s41467-020-20320-y. PubMed 33420033.
Backbone
  Vector backbone: pcDNA3.1 LIC 6A
  Vector type: Mammalian Expression
Growth in bacteria
  Bacterial resistance: Ampicillin, 100 μg/mL
  Growth temperature: 37°C
  Growth strain: DH5alpha
  Copy number: High Copy
Gene/Insert
  Gene/Insert name: NLRP1 UPA-CARD
  Species: H. sapiens (human)
  Mutation: R1386E
  Entrez Gene: NLRP1 (a.k.a. AIADK, CARD7, CIDED, CLR17.1, DEFCAP, DEFCAP-L/S, JRRP, MSPC, NAC, NALP1, PP1044, SLEV1, VAMAS1)
  Tag / fusion protein: FLAG (C terminal on insert)
  Cloning method: Ligation Independent Cloning
Terms and licenses: Academic/Nonprofit Terms; Industry Terms: Not Available to Industry
How to cite: pcDNA3.1 6A NLRP1 UPA-CARD-FLAG R1386E was a gift from Hao Wu (Addgene plasmid # 163980 ; http://n2t.net/addgene:163980 ; RRID:Addgene_163980)
