[The description below was written by a language model from this plasmid's Addgene catalogue record and pLannotate feature annotations shown in this document.]
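Description:
pcDNA3.1 6A NLRP1 UPA-CARD-FLAG R1386E is a mammalian expression plasmid of about 6.3 kb built on the pcDNA3.1 LIC 6A backbone, a pcDNA3.1 derivative adapted for ligation-independent cloning. It is propagated in E. coli through a high-copy ColE1/pUC-type origin with ampicillin selection from the β-lactamase gene. An f1 origin is also present. For selection in mammalian cells, the backbone carries a neomycin phosphotransferase gene driven by the SV40 enhancer/early promoter and terminated by an SV40 polyadenylation signal, which allows G418 selection of stable transfectants. The short lac, lacI, ble, bom and HIV-1 LTR fragments in the automated annotation appear to be backbone remnants or partial sequence matches rather than functional elements.

The payload is a fragment of human NLRP1 covering the UPA subdomain and the CARD, annotated as a roughly 800 bp coding region. It is transcribed from the CMV immediate-early enhancer and promoter and terminated by the bovine growth hormone polyadenylation signal. Flanking T7 and SP6 promoters could support in vitro transcription or serve as sequencing primer sites, and an attB2-like site lies just downstream of the insert. The catalogue record describes a C-terminal FLAG tag for detection or immunoprecipitation, although the feature table does not annotate it separately. The insert carries the R1386E substitution, which the record describes as a filament-deficient mutant. The construct comes from a study of how the UPA domain promotes CARD filament formation in NLRP1 and CARD8 inflammasomes. It is therefore suited to use as a loss-of-function comparator to the wild-type UPA-CARD in transfected mammalian cells.
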