Features (pLannotate 1.2.2; 22 found; start..end, strand, type, name):
    118..447     +  promoter       SV40 promoter: SV40 enhancer and early promoter
    514..1305    +  CDS            neo: KKA2_KLEPN - Also known as kan, nptII. Experimental evidence at protein level: Swiss-Prot protein existence level 1. Resistance to kanamycin, neomycin, paromomycin, ribostamycin, butirosin and gentamicin B. From Klebsiella pneumoniae.
   1329..1487    +  CDS            ble (fragment): BLE_KLEPN - Experimental evidence at protein level: Swiss-Prot protein existence level 1. Binding protein with a strong affinity to the bleomycin family of antibiotics. Binds to CL990; an antimitotic-antibiotic compound. From Klebsiella pneumoniae.
   1482..1603    +  polyA_signal   SV40 poly(A) signal: SV40 polyadenylation signal
   1676..1692    -  protein_bind   lac operator: The lac repressor binds to the lac operator to inhibit transcription in E. coli. This inhibition can be relieved by adding lactose or isopropyl-β-D-thiogalactopyranoside (IPTG). lac repressor encoded by lacI
   1700..1730    -  promoter       lac promoter: promoter for the E. coli lac operon
   1745..1766    -  protein_bind   CAP binding site: CAP binding activates transcription in the presence of cAMP. E. coli catabolite activator protein
   1779..1871    -  CDS            lacI (fragment): lac repressor; lacI; The lac repressor binds to the lac operator to inhibit transcription in E. coli. This inhibition can be relieved by adding lactose or isopropyl-β-D-thiogalactopyranoside (IPTG).
   2054..2642    -  rep_origin     ori: high-copy-number ColE1/pMB1/pBR322/pUC origin of replication
   2813..3673    -  CDS            AmpR: β-lactamase; bla; confers resistance to ampicillin, carbenicillin, and related antibiotics
   3674..3778    -  promoter       AmpR promoter: bla
   3837..3889    -  misc_feature   bom (fragment): basis of mobility region from pBR322
   4044..4423    +  enhancer       CMV enhancer: human cytomegalovirus immediate early enhancer
   4424..4627    +  promoter       CMV promoter: human cytomegalovirus (CMV) immediate early promoter
   4623..4656    +  LTR            5' LTR (truncated) (fragment): truncated 5' long terminal repeat (LTR) from HIV-1
   4672..4690    +  promoter       T7 promoter: promoter for bacteriophage T7 RNA polymerase
   4735..5529    +  CDS            NLRP1 (fragment): NLRP1_HUMAN - Also known as CARD7, DEFCAP From Homo sapiens (Human).
   5531..5555    -  protein_bind   attB2: mutant version of attB; recombination site for the Gateway® BP reaction BP Clonase™
   5627..5645    -  promoter       SP6 promoter: promoter for bacteriophage SP6 RNA polymerase
   5671..5895    +  polyA_signal   bGH poly(A) signal: bovine growth hormone polyadenylation signal
   5899..5920    +  promoter       SV40 promoter (fragment): SV40 enhancer and early promoter
   5941..104     +  rep_origin     f1 ori (across the origin) (sequence partly withheld): f1 bacteriophage origin of replication; arrow indicates direction of (+) strand synthesis
>Addgene plasmid #163980 | pcDNA3.1 6A NLRP1 UPA-CARD-FLAG R1386E | addgene full sequence | sequence record 322630 | Addgene NGS Result
ACTCAACCCTATCTCGGTCTATTCTTTTGATTTATAAGGGATTTTGCCGATTTCGGCCTATTGGTTAAAA
AATGAGCTGATTTAACAAAAATTTAACGCGAATTAATTCTGTGGAATGTGTGTCAGTTAGGGTGTGGAAA
GTCCCCAGGCTCCCCAGCAGGCAGAAGTATGCAAAGCATGCATCTCAATTAGTCAGCAACCAGGTGTGGA
AAGTCCCCAGGCTCCCCAGCAGGCAGAAGTATGCAAAGCATGCATCTCAATTAGTCAGCAACCATAGTCC
CGCCCCTAACTCCGCCCATCCCGCCCCTAACTCCGCCCAGTTCCGCCCATTCTCCGCCCCATGGCTGACT
AATTTTTTTTATTTATGCAGAGGCCGAGGCCGCCTCTGCCTCTGAGCTATTCCAGAAGTAGTGAGGAGGC
TTTTTTGGAGGCCTAGGCTTTTGCAAAAAGCTCCCGGGAGCTTGTATATCCATTTTCGGATCTGATCAAG
AGACAGGATGAGGATCGTTTCGCATGATTGAACAAGATGGATTGCACGCAGGTTCTCCGGCCGCTTGGGT
GGAGAGGCTATTCGGCTATGACTGGGCACAACAGACAATCGGCTGCTCTGATGCCGCCGTGTTCCGGCTG
TCAGCGCAGGGGCGCCCGGTTCTTTTTGTCAAGACCGACCTGTCCGGTGCCCTGAATGAACTGCAGGACG
AGGCAGCGCGGCTATCGTGGCTGGCCACGACGGGCGTTCCTTGCGCAGCTGTGCTCGACGTTGTCACTGA
AGCGGGAAGGGACTGGCTGCTATTGGGCGAAGTGCCGGGGCAGGATCTCCTGTCATCTCACCTTGCTCCT
GCCGAGAAAGTATCCATCATGGCTGATGCAATGCGGCGGCTGCATACGCTTGATCCGGCTACCTGCCCAT
TCGACCACCAAGCGAAACATCGCATCGAGCGAGCACGTACTCGGATGGAAGCCGGTCTTGTCGATCAGGA
TGATCTGGACGAAGAGCATCAGGGGCTCGCGCCAGCCGAACTGTTCGCCAGGCTCAAGGCGCGCATGCCC
GACGGCGAGGATCTCGTCGTGACCCATGGCGATGCCTGCTTGCCGAATATCATGGTGGAAAATGGCCGCT
TTTCTGGATTCATCGACTGTGGCCGGCTGGGTGTGGCGGACCGCTATCAGGACATAGCGTTGGCTACCCG
TGATATTGCTGAAGAGCTTGGCGGCGAATGGGCTGACCGCTTCCTCGTGCTTTACGGTATCGCCGCTCCC
GATTCGCAGCGCATCGCCTTCTATCGCCTTCTTGACGAGTTCTTCTGAGCGGGACTCTGGGGTTCGAAAT
GACCGACCAAGCGACGCCCAACCTGCCATCACGAGATTTCGATTCCACCGCCGCCTTCTATGAAAGGTTG
GGCTTCGGAATCGTTTTCCGGGACGCCGGCTGGATGATCCTCCAGCGCGGGGATCTCATGCTGGAGTTCT
TCGCCCACCCCAACTTGTTTATTGCAGCTTATAATGGTTACAAATAAAGCAATAGCATCACAAATTTCAC
AAATAAAGCATTTTTTTCACTGCATTCTAGTTGTGGTTTGTCCAAACTCATCAATGTATCTTATCATGTC
TGTATACCGTCGACCTCTAGCTAGAGCTTGGCGTAATCATGGTCATAGCTGTTTCCTGTGTGAAATTGTT
ATCCGCTCACAATTCCACACAACATACGAGCCGGAAGCATAAAGTGTAAAGCCTGGGGTGCCTAATGAGT
GAGCTAACTCACATTAATTGCGTTGCGCTCACTGCCCGCTTTCCAGTCGGGAAACCTGTCGTGCCAGCTG
CATTAATGAATCGGCCAACGCGCGGGGAGAGGCGGTTTGCGTATTGGGCGCTCTTCCGCTTCCTCGCTCA
CTGACTCGCTGCGCTCGGTCGTTCGGCTGCGGCGAGCGGTATCAGCTCACTCAAAGGCGGTAATACGGTT
ATCCACAGAATCAGGGGATAACGCAGGAAAGAACATGTGAGCAAAAGGCCAGCAAAAGGCCAGGAACCGT
AAAAAGGCCGCGTTGCTGGCGTTTTTCCATAGGCTCCGCCCCCCTGACGAGCATCACAAAAATCGACGCT
CAAGTCAGAGGTGGCGAAACCCGACAGGACTATAAAGATACCAGGCGTTTCCCCCTGGAAGCTCCCTCGT
GCGCTCTCCTGTTCCGACCCTGCCGCTTACCGGATACCTGTCCGCCTTTCTCCCTTCGGGAAGCGTGGCG
CTTTCTCATAGCTCACGCTGTAGGTATCTCAGTTCGGTGTAGGTCGTTCGCTCCAAGCTGGGCTGTGTGC
ACGAACCCCCCGTTCAGCCCGACCGCTGCGCCTTATCCGGTAACTATCGTCTTGAGTCCAACCCGGTAAG
ACACGACTTATCGCCACTGGCAGCAGCCACTGGTAACAGGATTAGCAGAGCGAGGTATGTAGGCGGTGCT
ACAGAGTTCTTGAAGTGGTGGCCTAACTACGGCTACACTAGAAGAACAGTATTTGGTATCTGCGCTCTGC
TGAAGCCAGTTACCTTCGGAAAAAGAGTTGGTAGCTCTTGATCCGGCAAACAAACCACCGCTGGTAGCGG
TGGTTTTTTTGTTTGCAAGCAGCAGATTACGCGCAGAAAAAAAGGATCTCAAGAAGATCCTTTGATCTTT
TCTACGGGGTCTGACGCTCAGTGGAACGAAAACTCACGTTAAGGGATTTTGGTCATGAGATTATCAAAAA
GGATCTTCACCTAGATCCTTTTAAATTAAAAATGAAGTTTTAAATCAATCTAAAGTATATATGAGTAAAC
TTGGTCTGACAGTTACCAATGCTTAATCAGTGAGGCACCTATCTCAGCGATCTGTCTATTTCGTTCATCC
ATAGTTGCCTGACTCCCCGTCGTGTAGATAACTACGATACGGGAGGGCTTACCATCTGGCCCCAGTGCTG
CAATGATACCGCGAGACCCACGCTCACCGGCTCCAGATTTATCAGCAATAAACCAGCCAGCCGGAAGGGC
CGAGCGCAGAAGTGGTCCTGCAACTTTATCCGCCTCCATCCAGTCTATTAATTGTTGCCGGGAAGCTAGA
GTAAGTAGTTCGCCAGTTAATAGTTTGCGCAACGTTGTTGCCATTGCTACAGGCATCGTGGTGTCACGCT
CGTCGTTTGGTATGGCTTCATTCAGCTCCGGTTCCCAACGATCAAGGCGAGTTACATGATCCCCCATGTT
GTGCAAAAAAGCGGTTAGCTCCTTCGGTCCTCCGATCGTTGTCAGAAGTAAGTTGGCCGCAGTGTTATCA
CTCATGGTTATGGCAGCACTGCATAATTCTCTTACTGTCATGCCATCCGTAAGATGCTTTTCTGTGACTG
GTGAGTACTCAACCAAGTCATTCTGAGAATAGTGTATGCGGCGACCGAGTTGCTCTTGCCCGGCGTCAAT
ACGGGATAATACCGCGCCACATAGCAGAACTTTAAAAGTGCTCATCATTGGAAAACGTTCTTCGGGGCGA
AAACTCTCAAGGATCTTACCGCTGTTGAGATCCAGTTCGATGTAACCCACTCGTGCACCCAACTGATCTT
CAGCATCTTTTACTTTCACCAGCGTTTCTGGGTGAGCAAAAACAGGAAGGCAAAATGCCGCAAAAAAGGG
AATAAGGGCGACACGGAAATGTTGAATACTCATACTCTTCCTTTTTCATTATTATTGAAGCATTTATCAG
GGTTATTGTCTCATGAGCGGATACATATTTGAATGTATTTAGAAAAATAAACAAATAGGGGTTCCGCGCA
CATTTCCCCGAAAAGTGCCACCTGACGTCGACGGATCGGGAGATCTCCCGATCCCCTATGGTGCACTCTC
AGTACAATCTGCTCTGATGCCGCATAGTTAAGCCAGTATCTGCTCCCTGCTTGTGTGTTGGAGGTCGCTG
AGTAGTGCGCGAGCAAAATTTAAGCTACAACAAGGCAAGGCTTGACCGACAATTGCATGAAGAATCTGCT
TAGGGTTAGGCGTTTTGCGCTGCTTCGCGATGTACGGGCCAGATATACGCGTTGACATTGATTATTGACT
AGTTATTAATAGTAATCAATTACGGGGTCATTAGTTCATAGCCCATATATGGAGTTCCGCGTTACATAAC
TTACGGTAAATGGCCCGCCTGGCTGACCGCCCAACGACCCCCGCCCATTGACGTCAATAATGACGTATGT
TCCCATAGTAACGCCAATAGGGACTTTCCATTGACGTCAATGGGTGGAGTATTTACGGTAAACTGCCCAC
TTGGCAGTACATCAAGTGTATCATATGCCAAGTACGCCCCCTATTGACGTCAATGACGGTAAATGGCCCG
CCTGGCATTATGCCCAGTACATGACCTTATGGGACTTTCCTACTTGGCAGTACATCTACGTATTAGTCAT
CGCTATTACCATGGTGATGCGGTTTTGGCAGTACATCAATGGGCGTGGATAGCGGTTTGACTCACGGGGA
TTTCCAAGTCTCCACCCCATTGACGTCAATGGGAGTTTGTTTTGGCACCAAAATCAACGGGACTTTCCAA
AATGTCGTAACAACTCCGCCCCATTGACGCAAATGGGCGGTAGGCGTGTACGGTGGGAGGTCTATATAAG
CAGAGCTCTCTGGCTAACTAGAGAACCCACTGCTTACTGGCTTATCGAAATTAATACGACTCACTATAGG
GAGACCCAAGCTTGGTACCGAGCTCGGATCCCTACTTCCAATCCAATGCCACCATGTCCCCCTTGGGAGT
CCTCCTGAAAATGATCCATAATGCCCTGCGCTTCATTCCCGTCACCTCTGTGGTGTTGCTTTACCACCGC
GTCCATCCTGAGGAAGTCACCTTCCACCTCTACCTGATCCCAAGTGACTGCTCCATTCGGAAGGCCATAG
ATGATCTAGAAATGAAATTCCAGTTTGTGCGAATCCACAAGCCACCCCCGCTGACCCCACTTTATATGGG
CTGTCGTTACACTGTGTCTGGGTCTGGTTCAGGGATGCTGGAAATACTCCCCAAGGAACTGGAGCTCTGC
TATCGAAGCCCTGGAGAAGACCAGCTGTTCTCGGAGTTCTACGTTGGCCACTTGGGATCAGGGATCAGGC
TGCAAGTGAAAGACAAGAAAGATGAGACTCTGGTGTGGGAGGCCTTGGTGAAACCAGGAGATCTCATGCC
TGCAACTACTCTGATCCCTCCAGCCCGCATAGCCGTACCTTCACCTCTGGATGCCCCGCAGTTGCTGCAC
TTTGTGGACCAGTATGAAGAGCAGCTGATAGCCCGAGTGACATCGGTGGAGGTTGTCTTGGACAAACTGC
ATGGACAGGTGCTGAGCCAGGAGCAGTACGAGAGGGTGCTGGCTGAGAACACGAGGCCCAGCCAGATGCG
GAAGCTGTTCAGCTTGAGCCAGTCCTGGGACCGGAAGTGCAAAGATGGACTCTACCAAGCCCTGAAGGAG
ACCCATCCTCACCTCATTATGGAACTCTGGGAGAAGGGCAGCAAAAAGGGACTCCTGCCACTCAGCAGCG
ACCCAGCTTTCTTGTACAAAGTGGTTGATATCGACTACAAGGACGATGACGACAAGTAGTAATAACATTG
GAAGTGGATAATCTAGAGGGCCCTATTCTATAGTGTCACCTAAATGCTAGAGCTCGCTGATCAGCCTCGA
CTGTGCCTTCTAGTTGCCAGCCATCTGTTGTTTGCCCCTCCCCCGTGCCTTCCTTGACCCTGGAAGGTGC
CACTCCCACTGTCCTTTCCTAATAAAATGAGGAAATTGCATCGCATTGTCTGAGTAGGTGTCATTCTATT
CTGGGGGGTGGGGTGGGGCAGGACAGCAAGGGGGAGGATTGGGAAGACAATAGCAGGCATGCTGGGGATG
CGGTGGGCTCTATGGCTTCTGAGGCGGAAAGAACCAGCTGGGGCTCTAGGGGGTATCCCC
[124 nt withheld, positions 5941-6064]
C
[91 nt withheld, positions 6066-6156]
A
[49 nt withheld, positions 6158-6206]
CCTTTGACGTTGGAGTCCACGTTCTTT
[32 nt withheld, positions 6234-6265]
