>Addgene plasmid #163980 | pcDNA3.1 6A NLRP1 UPA-CARD-FLAG R1386E | depositor partial sequence | sequence record 318199 | Insert sequence
ATGTCCCCCTTGGGAGTCCTCCTGAAAATGATCCATAATGCCCTGCGCTTCATTCCCGTCACCTCTGTGG
TGTTGCTTTACCACCGCGTCCATCCTGAGGAAGTCACCTTCCACCTCTACCTGATCCCAAGTGACTGCTC
CATTCGGAAGGCCATAGATGATCTAGAAATGAAATTCCAGTTTGTGCGAATCCACAAGCCACCCCCGCTG
ACCCCACTTTATATGGGCTGTCGTTACACTGTGTCTGGGTCTGGTTCAGGGATGCTGGAAATACTCCCCA
AGGAACTGGAGCTCTGCTATCGAAGCCCTGGAGAAGACCAGCTGTTCTCGGAGTTCTACGTTGGCCACTT
GGGATCAGGGATCAGGCTGCAAGTGAAAGACAAGAAAGATGAGACTCTGGTGTGGGAGGCCTTGGTGAAA
CCAGGAGATCTCATGCCTGCAACTACTCTGATCCCTCCAGCCCGCATAGCCGTACCTTCACCTCTGGATG
CCCCGCAGTTGCTGCACTTTGTGGACCAGTATGAAGAGCAGCTGATAGCCCGAGTGACATCGGTGGAGGT
TGTCTTGGACAAACTGCATGGACAGGTGCTGAGCCAGGAGCAGTACGAGAGGGTGCTGGCTGAGAACACG
AGGCCCAGCCAGATGCGGAAGCTGTTCAGCTTGAGCCAGTCCTGGGACCGGAAGTGCAAAGATGGACTCT
ACCAAGCCCTGAAGGAGACCCATCCTCACCTCATTATGGAACTCTGGGAGAAGGGCAGCAAAAAGGGACT
CCTGCCACTCAGCAGCGACCCAGCTTTCTTGTACAAAGTGGTTGATATCGACTACAAGGACGATGACGAC
AAGTAG
